Addgene plasmid #203559: pCAG-GST-ATG13 (6-196)
Purpose: Mammalian expression of GST tagged ATG13 (6-196)
Depositing lab: James Hurley. Depositing organization: University of California, Berkeley. Publication: Structure and activation of the human autophagy-initiating ULK1C:PI3KC3-C1 supercomplex. Chen M, Nguyen TN, Ren X, Khuu G, Cook ASI, Zhao Y, Yildiz A, Lazarou M, Hurley JH. Nat Struct Mol Biol. 2025 Sep;32(9):1596-1605. doi: 10.1038/s41594-025-01557-x. Epub 2025 May 29. PubMed 40442316.
Backbone
  Vector backbone: pCAG
  Vector type: Mammalian Expression
Growth in bacteria
  Bacterial resistance: Ampicillin, 100 μg/mL
  Growth temperature: 37°C
  Growth strain: DH5alpha
  Copy number: High Copy
Gene/Insert
  Gene/Insert name: ATG13
  Species: H. sapiens (human)
  GenBank ID: NP_001333259.1
  Entrez Gene: ATG13 (a.k.a. KIAA0652, PARATARG8)
  Promoter: CMV
  Tag / fusion protein: GST (N terminal on insert)
  Cloning method: Restriction Enzyme; 5′ cloning site KpnI (unknown if destroyed); 3′ cloning site KpnI (unknown if destroyed)
Terms and licenses: Academic/Nonprofit Terms; Industry Terms: Not Available to Industry
Depositor comments: GST-TEVsite-ATG13 (6-196)-stop
How to cite: pCAG-GST-ATG13 (6-196) was a gift from James Hurley (Addgene plasmid # 203559 ; http://n2t.net/addgene:203559 ; RRID:Addgene_203559)
