[The description below was written by a language model from this plasmid's Addgene catalogue record and pLannotate feature annotations shown in this document.]
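Description:
pCAG-GST-ATG13 (6-196) is a 6.1 kb mammalian expression plasmid built on the pCAG backbone for producing a GST-tagged fragment of human ATG13 in cultured mammalian cells. It is maintained in E. coli through a high-copy ColE1/pUC-type origin and selected with ampicillin via the β-lactamase gene and its native promoter. The backbone also carries an SV40 origin of replication, which can support episomal amplification in cells expressing SV40 large T antigen. Small remnants of lac promoter/operator and lacI sequences are also present, and these appear to be cloning-vector leftovers with no role in expression.

The catalogue lists the promoter as CMV. The feature table shows the full composite CAG arrangement: the CMV immediate-early enhancer, the chicken β-actin promoter and a chimeric chicken β-actin/rabbit β-globin intron, which together give strong constitutive transcription. Short annotated HBB fragments flanking the insert are likely β-globin exon sequences belonging to the CAG cassette rather than intended coding regions. Transcripts terminate at the rabbit β-globin polyadenylation signal.

The open reading frame encodes Schistosoma japonicum glutathione S-transferase at the N terminus, followed by a TEV protease cleavage site, residues 6–196 of ATG13 and a stop codon. It was cloned through KpnI sites. ATG13 is an autophagy factor that acts with ULK1 and RB1CC1 in autophagosome formation. GST allows glutathione-affinity capture or pull-down, and TEV cleavage can release the untagged fragment. The associated work concerns the structure and activation of the human ULK1 complex and PI3KC3-C1 supercomplex, so the likely use is protein production for biochemical or structural study.
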