Features (pLannotate 1.2.2; 20 found; start..end, strand, type, name):
      1..380     +  enhancer       CMV enhancer: human cytomegalovirus immediate early enhancer
    382..657     +  promoter       chicken β-actin promoter: No description available
    658..1674    +  intron         chimeric intron: chimera between introns from chicken β-actin and rabbit β-globin
   1672..1728    +  CDS            HBB (fragment): HBB_LEPEU - Experimental evidence at protein level: Swiss-Prot protein existence level 1. Involved in oxygen transport from the lung to the various peripheral tissues. From Lepus europaeus (European hare).
   1760..2411    +  CDS            GST (fragment): glutathione S-transferase from Schistosoma japonicum
   2438..2457    +  CDS            TEV site (fragment): tobacco etch virus (TEV) protease recognition and cleavage site
   2465..3037    +  CDS            ATG13 (fragment): ATG13_HUMAN - Also known as KIAA0652. Experimental evidence at protein level: Swiss-Prot protein existence level 1. Autophagy factor required for autophagosome formation and mitophagy. Target of the TOR kinase signaling pathway that regulates autophagy through the control of the phosphorylation status of ATG13 and ULK1, and the regulation of the ATG13-ULK1-RB1CC1 complex. Through its regulation of ULK1 activity, plays a role in the regulation of the kinase activity of mTORC1 and cell proliferation. From Homo sapiens (Human).
   3078..3155    +  CDS            HBB (fragment): HBB_PONPY - Experimental evidence at transcript level: Swiss-Prot protein existence level 2. Involved in oxygen transport from the lung to the various peripheral tissues. From Pongo pygmaeus (Bornean orangutan).
   3226..3281    +  polyA_signal   β-globin poly(A) signal: rabbit β-globin polyadenylation signal (Gil and Proudfoot, 1987)
   3666..3682    -  protein_bind   lac operator: The lac repressor binds to the lac operator to inhibit transcription in E. coli. This inhibition can be relieved by adding lactose or isopropyl-β-D-thiogalactopyranoside (IPTG). lac repressor encoded by lacI
   3690..3720    -  promoter       lac promoter: promoter for the E. coli lac operon
   3735..3756    -  protein_bind   CAP binding site: CAP binding activates transcription in the presence of cAMP. E. coli catabolite activator protein
   3769..3808    -  CDS            lacI (fragment): lac repressor; lacI; The lac repressor binds to the lac operator to inhibit transcription in E. coli. This inhibition can be relieved by adding lactose or isopropyl-β-D-thiogalactopyranoside (IPTG).
   3815..3837    +  promoter       SV40 promoter (fragment): SV40 enhancer and early promoter
   3861..3996    +  rep_origin     SV40 ori: SV40 origin of replication
   4016..4150    +  polyA_signal   SV40 poly(A) signal: SV40 polyadenylation signal
   4152..4206    -  CDS            lacI (fragment): lac repressor; lacI; The lac repressor binds to the lac operator to inhibit transcription in E. coli. This inhibition can be relieved by adding lactose or isopropyl-β-D-thiogalactopyranoside (IPTG).
   4389..4977    -  rep_origin     ori: high-copy-number ColE1/pMB1/pBR322/pUC origin of replication
   5148..6008    -  CDS            AmpR: β-lactamase; bla; confers resistance to ampicillin, carbenicillin, and related antibiotics
   6009..6113    -  promoter       AmpR promoter: bla
>Addgene plasmid #203559 | pCAG-GST-ATG13 (6-196) | addgene full sequence | sequence record 400891 | Addgene NGS Result
GACATTGATTATTGACTAGTTATTAATAGTAATCAATTACGGGGTCATTAGTTCATAGCCCATATATGGA
GTTCCGCGTTACATAACTTACGGTAAATGGCCCGCCTGGCTGACCGCCCAACGACCCCCGCCCATTGACG
TCAATAATGACGTATGTTCCCATAGTAACGCCAATAGGGACTTTCCATTGACGTCAATGGGTGGAGTATT
TACGGTAAACTGCCCACTTGGCAGTACATCAAGTGTATCATATGCCAAGTACGCCCCCTATTGACGTCAA
TGACGGTAAATGGCCCGCCTGGCATTATGCCCAGTACATGACCTTATGGGACTTTCCTACTTGGCAGTAC
ATCTACGTATTAGTCATCGCTATTACCATGGTCGAGGTGAGCCCCACGTTCTGCTTCACTCTCCCCATCT
CCCCCCCCTCCCCACCCCCAATTTTGTATTTATTTATTTTTTAATTATTTTGTGCAGCGATGGGGGCGGG
GGGGGGGGGGGGGCGCGCCAGGCGGGGCGGGGCGGGGCGAGGGGCGGGGCGGGGCGAGGCGGAGAGGTGC
GGCGGCAGCCAATCAGAGCGGCGCGCTCCGAAAGTTTCCTTTTATGGCGAGGCGGCGGCGGCGGCGGCCC
TATAAAAAGCGAAGCGCGCGGCGGGCGGGAGTCGCTGCGCGCTGCCTTCGCCCCGTGCCCCGCTCCGCCG
CCGCCTCGCGCCGCCCGCCCCGGCTCTGACTGACCGCGTTACTCCCACAGGTGAGCGGGCGGGACGGCCC
TTCTCCTCCGGGCTGTAATTAGCGCTTGGTTTAATGACGGCTTGTTTCTTTTCTGTGGCTGCGTGAAAGC
CTTGAGGGGCTCCGGGAGGGCCCTTTGTGCGGGGGGAGCGGCTCGGGGGGTGCGTGCGTGTGTGTGTGCG
TGGGGAGCGCCGCGTGCGGCTCCGCGCTGCCCGGCGGCTGTGAGCGCTGCGGGCGCGGCGCGGGGCTTTG
TGCGCTCCGCAGTGTGCGCGAGGGGAGCGCGGCCGGGGGCGGTGCCCCGCGGTGCGGGGGGGGCTGCGAG
GGGAACAAAGGCTGCGTGCGGGGTGTGTGCGTGGGGGGGTGAGCAGGGGGTGTGGGCGCGTCGGTCGGGC
TGCAACCCCCCCTGCACCCCCCTCCCCGAGTTGCTGAGCACGGCCCGGCTTCGGGTGCGGGGCTCCGTAC
GGGGCGTGGCGCGGGGCTCGCCGTGCCGGGCGGGGGGTGGCGGCAGGTGGGGGTGCCGGGCGGGGCGGGG
CCGCCTCGGGCCGGGGAGGGCTCGGGGGAGGGGCGCGGCGGCCCCCGGAGCGCCGGCGGCTGTCGAGGCG
CGGCGAGCCGCAGCCATTGCCTTTTATGGTAATCGTGCGAGAGGGCGCAGGGACTTCCTTTGTCCCAAAT
CTGTGCGGAGCCGAAATCTGGGAGGCGCCGCCGCACCCCCTCTAGCGGGCGCGGGGCGAAGCGGTGCGGC
GCCGGCAGGAAGGAAATGGGCGGGGAGGGCCTTCGTGCGTCGCCGCGCCGCCGTCCCCTTCTCCCTCTCC
AGCCTCGGGGCTGTCCGCGGGGGGACGGCTGCCTTCGGGGGGGACGGGGCAGGGCGGGGTTCGGCTTCTG
GCGTGTGACCGGCGGCTCTAGAGCCTCTGCTAACCATGTTCATGCCTTCTTCTTTTTCCTACAGCTCCTG
GGCAACGTGCTGGTTATTGTGCTGTCTCATCATTTTGGCAAAGAATTCCTCGATCGACGGTATCGATGCC
ACCATGGCATCCCCTATACTAGGTTATTGGAAAATTAAGGGCCTTGTGCAACCCACTCGACTTCTTTTGG
AATATCTTGAAGAAAAATATGAAGAGCATTTGTATGAGCGCGATGAAGGTGATAAATGGCGAAACAAAAA
GTTTGAATTGGGTTTGGAGTTTCCCAATCTTCCTTATTATATTGATGGTGATGTTAAATTAACACAGTCT
ATGGCCATCATACGTTATATAGCTGACAAGCACAACATGTTGGGTGGTTGTCCAAAAGAGCGTGCAGAGA
TTTCAATGCTTGAAGGAGCGGTTTTGGATATTAGATACGGTGTTTCGAGAATTGCATATAGTAAAGACTT
TGAAACTCTCAAAGTTGATTTTCTTAGCAAGCTACCTGAAATGCTGAAAATGTTCGAAGATCGTTTATGT
CATAAAACATATTTAAATGGTGATCATGTAACCCATCCTGACTTCATGTTGTATGACGCTCTTGATGTTG
TTTTATACATGGACCCAATGTGCCTGGATGCGTTCCCAAAATTAGTTTGTTTTAAAAAACGTATTGAAGC
TATCCCACAAATTGATAAGTACTTGAAATCCAGCAAGTATATAGCATGGCCTTTGCAGGGCTGGCAAGCC
ACGTTTGGTGGTGGCGACCATCCTCCAAAATCGGATGATTACGATATCCCAACGACCGAAAACCTGTATT
TTCAGGGTGGTACCAACAGCCAGGACCGTAAAGACCTCGACAAGTTCATTAAGTTTTTCGCCCTCAAGAC
CGTGCAGGTGATCGTGCAGGCCCGGCTGGGAGAGAAAATCTGCACACGCAGCTCCTCTTCACCCACCGGT
TCTGACTGGTTCAACCTGGCTATTAAGGATATCCCTGAAGTGACTCACGAAGCAAAGAAAGCACTCGCTG
GACAGCTGCCAGCAGTGGGTCGTTCAATGTGTGTCGAGATCTCCCTGAAGACATCTGAAGGAGACTCAAT
GGAGCTCGAAATTTGGTGCCTGGAGATGAACGAAAAGTGTGATAAAGAGATCAAAGTGAGCTACACCGTC
TATAATCGTCTGTCCCTGCTCCTGAAATCTCTCCTGGCCATCACTCGGGTGACACCTGCTTACCGCCTCA
GTAGGAAGCAGGGTCATGAATATGTGATTCTGTACAGGATCTATTTCGGCGAGGTCCAGCTCTCCGGACT
GGGTGAAGGCTTTCAGACTGTGCGTGTCGGTACCGTGGGAACTCCAGTCGGCACAATTACCCTCTCTTGC
GCATACCGTATCAATCTGGCCTTCATGTGAGGTACCCCCGGGTGATATCTTAATTAATTAACTCGAGGAA
TTCACTCCTCAGGTGCAGGCTGCCTATCAGAAGGTGGTGGCTGGTGTGGCCAATGCCCTGGCTCACAAAT
ACCACTGAGATCTTTTTCCCTCTGCCAAAAATTATGGGGACATCATGAAGCCCCTTGAGCATCTGACTTC
TGGCTAATAAAGGAAATTTATTTTCATTGCAATAGTGTGTTGGAATTTTTTGTGTCTCTCACTCGGAAGG
ACATATGGGAGGGCAAATCATTTAAAACATCAGAATGAGTATTTGGTTTAGAGTTTGGCAACATATGCCC
ATATGCTGGCTGCCATGAACAAAGGTTGGCTATAAAGAGGTCATCAGTATATGAAACAGCCCCCTGCTGT
CCATTCCTTATTCCATAGAAAAGCCTTGACTTGAGGTTAGATTTTTTTTATATTTTGTTTTGTGTTATTT
TTTTCTTTAACATCCCTAAAATTTTCCTTACATGTTTTACTAGCCAGATTTTTCCTCCTCTCCTGACTAC
TCCCAGTCATAGCTGTCCCTCTTCTCTTATGGAGATCCCTCGACCTGCAGCCCAAGCTTGGCGTAATCAT
GGTCATAGCTGTTTCCTGTGTGAAATTGTTATCCGCTCACAATTCCACACAACATACGAGCCGGAAGCAT
AAAGTGTAAAGCCTGGGGTGCCTAATGAGTGAGCTAACTCACATTAATTGCGTTGCGCTCACTGCCCGCT
TTCCAGTCGGGAAACCTGTCGTGCCAGCGGATCCGCATCTCAATTAGTCAGCAACCATAGTCCCGCCCCT
AACTCCGCCCATCCCGCCCCTAACTCCGCCCAGTTCCGCCCATTCTCCGCCCCATGGCTGACTAATTTTT
TTTATTTATGCAGAGGCCGAGGCCGCCTCGGCCTCTGAGCTATTCCAGAAGTAGTGAGGAGGCTTTTTTG
GAGGCCTAGGCTTTTGCAAAAAGCTAACTTGTTTATTGCAGCTTATAATGGTTACAAATAAAGCAATAGC
ATCACAAATTTCACAAATAAAGCATTTTTTTCACTGCATTCTAGTTGTGGTTTGTCCAAACTCATCAATG
TATCTTATCATGTCTGGATCCGCTGCATTAATGAATCGGCCAACGCGCGGGGAGAGGCGGTTTGCGTATT
GGGCGCTCTTCCGCTTCCTCGCTCACTGACTCGCTGCGCTCGGTCGTTCGGCTGCGGCGAGCGGTATCAG
CTCACTCAAAGGCGGTAATACGGTTATCCACAGAATCAGGGGATAACGCAGGAAAGAACATGTGAGCAAA
AGGCCAGCAAAAGGCCAGGAACCGTAAAAAGGCCGCGTTGCTGGCGTTTTTCCATAGGCTCCGCCCCCCT
GACGAGCATCACAAAAATCGACGCTCAAGTCAGAGGTGGCGAAACCCGACAGGACTATAAAGATACCAGG
CGTTTCCCCCTGGAAGCTCCCTCGTGCGCTCTCCTGTTCCGACCCTGCCGCTTACCGGATACCTGTCCGC
CTTTCTCCCTTCGGGAAGCGTGGCGCTTTCTCATAGCTCACGCTGTAGGTATCTCAGTTCGGTGTAGGTC
GTTCGCTCCAAGCTGGGCTGTGTGCACGAACCCCCCGTTCAGCCCGACCGCTGCGCCTTATCCGGTAACT
ATCGTCTTGAGTCCAACCCGGTAAGACACGACTTATCGCCACTGGCAGCAGCCACTGGTAACAGGATTAG
CAGAGCGAGGTATGTAGGCGGTGCTACAGAGTTCTTGAAGTGGTGGCCTAACTACGGCTACACTAGAAGA
ACAGTATTTGGTATCTGCGCTCTGCTGAAGCCAGTTACCTTCGGAAAAAGAGTTGGTAGCTCTTGATCCG
GCAAACAAACCACCGCTGGTAGCGGTGGTTTTTTTGTTTGCAAGCAGCAGATTACGCGCAGAAAAAAAGG
ATCTCAAGAAGATCCTTTGATCTTTTCTACGGGGTCTGACGCTCAGTGGAACGAAAACTCACGTTAAGGG
ATTTTGGTCATGAGATTATCAAAAAGGATCTTCACCTAGATCCTTTTAAATTAAAAATGAAGTTTTAAAT
CAATCTAAAGTATATATGAGTAAACTTGGTCTGACAGTTACCAATGCTTAATCAGTGAGGCACCTATCTC
AGCGATCTGTCTATTTCGTTCATCCATAGTTGCCTGACTCCCCGTCGTGTAGATAACTACGATACGGGAG
GGCTTACCATCTGGCCCCAGTGCTGCAATGATACCGCGAGACCCACGCTCACCGGCTCCAGATTTATCAG
CAATAAACCAGCCAGCCGGAAGGGCCGAGCGCAGAAGTGGTCCTGCAACTTTATCCGCCTCCATCCAGTC
TATTAATTGTTGCCGGGAAGCTAGAGTAAGTAGTTCGCCAGTTAATAGTTTGCGCAACGTTGTTGCCATT
GCTACAGGCATCGTGGTGTCACGCTCGTCGTTTGGTATGGCTTCATTCAGCTCCGGTTCCCAACGATCAA
GGCGAGTTACATGATCCCCCATGTTGTGCAAAAAAGCGGTTAGCTCCTTCGGTCCTCCGATCGTTGTCAG
AAGTAAGTTGGCCGCAGTGTTATCACTCATGGTTATGGCAGCACTGCATAATTCTCTTACTGTCATGCCA
TCCGTAAGATGCTTTTCTGTGACTGGTGAGTACTCAACCAAGTCATTCTGAGAATAGTGTATGCGGCGAC
CGAGTTGCTCTTGCCCGGCGTCAATACGGGATAATACCGCGCCACATAGCAGAACTTTAAAAGTGCTCAT
CATTGGAAAACGTTCTTCGGGGCGAAAACTCTCAAGGATCTTACCGCTGTTGAGATCCAGTTCGATGTAA
CCCACTCGTGCACCCAACTGATCTTCAGCATCTTTTACTTTCACCAGCGTTTCTGGGTGAGCAAAAACAG
GAAGGCAAAATGCCGCAAAAAAGGGAATAAGGGCGACACGGAAATGTTGAATACTCATACTCTTCCTTTT
TCAATATTATTGAAGCATTTATCAGGGTTATTGTCTCATGAGCGGATACATATTTGAATGTATTTAGAAA
AATAAACAAATAGGGGTTCCGCGCACATTTCCCCGAAAAGTGCCACCTGGGTC
