>Addgene plasmid #203559 | pCAG-GST-ATG13 (6-196) | depositor partial sequence | sequence record 394706 | GST-TEVsite (ClaI/KpnI)
ATGGCATCCCCTATACTAGGTTATTGGAAAATTAAGGGCCTTGTGCAACCCACTCGACTTCTTTTGGAAT
ATCTTGAAGAAAAATATGAAGAGCATTTGTATGAGCGCGATGAAGGTGATAAATGGCGAAACAAAAAGTT
TGAATTGGGTTTGGAGTTTCCCAATCTTCCTTATTATATTGATGGTGATGTTAAATTAACACAGTCTATG
GCCATCATACGTTATATAGCTGACAAGCACAACATGTTGGGTGGTTGTCCAAAAGAGCGTGCAGAGATTT
CAATGCTTGAAGGAGCGGTTTTGGATATTAGATACGGTGTTTCGAGAATTGCATATAGTAAAGACTTTGA
AACTCTCAAAGTTGATTTTCTTAGCAAGCTACCTGAAATGCTGAAAATGTTCGAAGATCGTTTATGTCAT
AAAACATATTTAAATGGTGATCATGTAACCCATCCTGACTTCATGTTGTATGACGCTCTTGATGTTGTTT
TATACATGGACCCAATGTGCCTGGATGCGTTCCCAAAATTAGTTTGTTTTAAAAAACGTATTGAAGCTAT
CCCACAAATTGATAAGTACTTGAAATCCAGCAAGTATATAGCATGGCCTTTGCAGGGCTGGCAAGCCACG
TTTGGTGGTGGCGACCATCCTCCAAAATCGGATGATTACGATATCCCAACGACCGAAAACCTGTATTTTC
AGGGT
