>Addgene plasmid #203559 | pCAG-GST-ATG13 (6-196) | depositor partial sequence | sequence record 394707 | ATG13 (6-196) (KpnI/KpnI)
AACAGCCAGGACCGTAAAGACCTCGACAAGTTCATTAAGTTTTTCGCCCTCAAGACCGTGCAGGTGATCG
TGCAGGCCCGGCTGGGAGAGAAAATCTGCACACGCAGCTCCTCTTCACCCACCGGTTCTGACTGGTTCAA
CCTGGCTATTAAGGATATCCCTGAAGTGACTCACGAAGCAAAGAAAGCACTCGCTGGACAGCTGCCAGCA
GTGGGTCGTTCAATGTGTGTCGAGATCTCCCTGAAGACATCTGAAGGAGACTCAATGGAGCTCGAAATTT
GGTGCCTGGAGATGAACGAAAAGTGTGATAAAGAGATCAAAGTGAGCTACACCGTCTATAATCGTCTGTC
CCTGCTCCTGAAATCTCTCCTGGCCATCACTCGGGTGACACCTGCTTACCGCCTCAGTAGGAAGCAGGGT
CATGAATATGTGATTCTGTACAGGATCTATTTCGGCGAGGTCCAGCTCTCCGGACTGGGTGAAGGCTTTC
AGACTGTGCGTGTCGGTACCGTGGGAACTCCAGTCGGCACAATTACCCTCTCTTGCGCATACCGTATCAA
TCTGGCCTTCATGTGA
